Addgene plasmid #89718: pINDUCER20 MEF2C S222A
Purpose: Lentiviral gene expression vector for doxycycline inducible MEF2C-S222A expression
Depositing lab: Alex Kentsis. Depositing organization: Memorial Sloan-Kettering Cancer Center. Publication: MEF2C Phosphorylation Is Required for Chemotherapy Resistance in Acute Myeloid Leukemia. Brown FC, Still E, Koche RP, Yim CY, Takao S, Cifani P, Reed C, Gunasekera S, Ficarro SB, Romanienko P, Mark W, McCarthy C, de Stanchina E, Gonen M, Seshan V, Bhola P, O'Donnell C, Spitzer B, Stutzke C, Lavallee VP, Hebert J, Krivtsov AV, Melnick A, Paietta EM, Tallman MS, Letai A, Sauvageau G, Pouliot G, Levine R, Marto JA, Armstrong SA, Kentsis A. Cancer Discov. 2018 Apr;8(4):478-497. doi: 10.1158/2159-8290.CD-17-1271. Epub 2018 Feb 5. PubMed 29431698.
Backbone
  Vector backbone: pINDUCER20
  Backbone manufacturer: Stephen Elledge, Thomas Westbrook
  Backbone size w/o insert (bp): 10162
  Total vector size (bp): 11584
  Vector type: Mammalian Expression, Lentiviral
  Selectable markers: Neomycin (select with G418)
Growth in bacteria
  Bacterial resistance: Ampicillin, 100 μg/mL
  Growth temperature: 37°C
  Growth strain: NEB Stable
  Copy number: High Copy
Gene/Insert
  Gene/Insert name: MEF2C
  Species: H. sapiens (human)
  Insert size (bp): 1422
  Mutation: Changed serine 222 to alanine
  GenBank ID: NM_002397.4
  Entrez Gene: MEF2C (a.k.a. C5DELq14.3, DEL5q14.3, NEDHSIL)
Terms and licenses: Academic/Nonprofit Terms; Industry Terms: Not Available to Industry
How to cite: pINDUCER20 MEF2C S222A was a gift from Alex Kentsis (Addgene plasmid # 89718 ; http://n2t.net/addgene:89718 ; RRID:Addgene_89718)
