[The description below was written by a language model from this plasmid's Addgene catalogue record and pLannotate feature annotations shown in this document.]
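Description:
pINDUCER20 MEF2C S222A is an HIV-1-derived lentiviral vector for doxycycline-inducible expression of a human MEF2C point mutant in mammalian cells. It is built on the pINDUCER20 backbone, with a total size of about 11.6 kb. In bacteria it is maintained through a high-copy ColE1/pUC-type origin and an ampicillin resistance gene. The viral portion carries a truncated 5' LTR, the Ψ packaging signal with a gag fragment, the Rev response element, the cPPT/CTS and a self-inactivating ΔU3 3' LTR. The RNA between the LTRs can therefore be packaged and integrated into target cells, while the integrated provirus lacks LTR promoter activity. A WPRE upstream of the 3' LTR enhances transcript expression.

The payload is an all-in-one Tet-On system. A tetracycline response element with seven tetO copies, fused to a minimal CMV promoter, drives the MEF2C open reading frame. The insert of roughly 1.4 kb is flanked by attB1 and attB2 sites, which indicates Gateway recombination into the destination vector. Serine 222 is changed to alanine, removing that residue as a possible phosphorylation site. No epitope tag is annotated. Downstream, a constitutive human UbC promoter expresses the reverse transactivator rtTA3, followed by an EMCV IRES and a neomycin resistance gene. Transduced cells can thus be selected with G418 and produce the transactivator continuously, while MEF2C S222A is transcribed only when doxycycline is added. The associated publication concerns the requirement for MEF2C phosphorylation in chemotherapy resistance in acute myeloid leukemia, consistent with use as a non-phosphorylatable mutant in such studies.
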