Features (pLannotate 1.2.2; 34 found; start..end, strand, type, name):
    377..634     +  LTR            5' LTR (truncated): truncated 5' long terminal repeat (LTR) from HIV-1
    681..806     +  misc_feature   HIV-1 Ψ: packaging signal of human immunodeficiency virus type 1
    790..1128    +  CDS            HIV-1 gag (fragment): gag protein from human immunodeficiency virus 1; gag
   1303..1536    +  misc_feature   RRE: The Rev response element (RRE) of HIV-1 allows for Rev-dependent mRNA export from the nucleus to the cytoplasm.
   1913..2013    +  CDS            Rev (fragment): human immunodeficiency virus 1 (HIV-1) Rev protein; rev; enhances nuclear export of unspliced and incompletely spliced viral mRNAs
   2058..2175    +  misc_feature   cPPT/CTS: central polypurine tract and central termination sequence of HIV-1
   2230..2500    +  protein_bind   tetracycline response element: contains seven copies of the tetracycline operator tetO tetracycline repressor TetR
   2511..2528    +  misc_feature   MCS (fragment): pUC18/19 multiple cloning site
   2533..2571    +  promoter       minimal CMV promoter: human cytomegalovirus (CMV) immediate early promoter
   2701..2725    +  protein_bind   attB1: mutant version of attB; recombination site for the Gateway® BP reaction BP Clonase™
   2734..4152    +  CDS            MEF2C: MEF2C_HUMAN - Experimental evidence at protein level: Swiss-Prot protein existence level 1. Transcription activator which binds specifically to the MEF2 element present in the regulatory regions of many muscle-specific genes. Controls cardiac morphogenesis and myogenesis, and is also involved in vascular development. Enhances transcriptional activation mediated by SOX18. Plays an essential role in hippocampal-dependent learning and memory by suppressing the number of excitatory synapses and thus regulating basal and evoked synaptic transmission. Crucial for normal neuronal development, distrib
   4168..4192    -  protein_bind   attB2: mutant version of attB; recombination site for the Gateway® BP reaction BP Clonase™
   4304..4339    +  promoter       PGK promoter (fragment): mouse phosphoglycerate kinase 1 promoter
   4357..5568    +  promoter       UbC promoter: human ubiquitin C promoter
   5627..6324    +  CDS            rtTA3 (fragment): reverse tetracycline transactivator 3 activates expression from Tet-responsive promoters in the presence of doxycycline
   6254..6364    +  CDS            VP48: 3 tandem repeats of the minimal activation domain of herpes simplex virus VP16 (Cheng et al., 2013)
   6522..6984    +  misc_feature   IRES: internal ribosome entry site (IRES) of the encephalomyocarditis virus (EMCV)
   7000..7794    +  CDS            NeoR/KanR: aminoglycoside phosphotransferase from Tn5; aph(3')-II (or nptII); confers resistance to neomycin, kanamycin, and G418 (Geneticin®)
   7822..7905    +  CDS            large T antigen (fragment): large T antigen from SV40 (simian virus 40)
   7939..7959    +  misc_feature   MCS (fragment): pBluescript multiple cloning site
   7971..8559    +  misc_feature   WPRE: woodchuck hepatitis virus posttranscriptional regulatory element
   8567..8632    +  CDS            nef (fragment): NEF_HV1Z2 - Experimental evidence at protein level: Swiss-Prot protein existence level 1. Extracellular Nef protein targets CD4(+) T-lymphocytes for apoptosis by interacting with CXCR4 surface receptors. From Human immunodeficiency virus type 1 group M subtype D (isolate Z2/CDC-Z34) (HIV-1).
   8634..8867    +  LTR            3' LTR (ΔU3): self-inactivating 3' long terminal repeat (LTR) from HIV-1
   9072..9176    +  promoter       AmpR promoter: bla
   9177..10037   +  CDS            AmpR: β-lactamase; bla; confers resistance to ampicillin, carbenicillin, and related antibiotics
  10208..10796   +  rep_origin     ori: high-copy-number ColE1/pMB1/pBR322/pUC origin of replication
  10979..11033   +  CDS            lacI (fragment): lac repressor; lacI; The lac repressor binds to the lac operator to inhibit transcription in E. coli. This inhibition can be relieved by adding lactose or isopropyl-β-D-thiogalactopyranoside (IPTG).
  11039..11132   +  rep_origin     SV40 ori (fragment): SV40 origin of replication
  11157..11194   +  CDS            lacI (fragment): lac repressor; lacI; The lac repressor binds to the lac operator to inhibit transcription in E. coli. This inhibition can be relieved by adding lactose or isopropyl-β-D-thiogalactopyranoside (IPTG).
  11207..11228   +  protein_bind   CAP binding site: CAP binding activates transcription in the presence of cAMP. E. coli catabolite activator protein
  11243..11273   +  promoter       lac promoter: promoter for the E. coli lac operon
  11277..11299   +  protein_bind   lac operator (fragment): The lac repressor binds to the lac operator to inhibit transcription in E. coli. This inhibition can be relieved by adding lactose or isopropyl-β-D-thiogalactopyranoside (IPTG). lac repressor encoded by lacI
  11331..11414   +  polyA_signal   SV40 poly(A) signal (fragment): SV40 polyadenylation signal
  11581..329     +  CDS            nef (fragment) (across the origin): NEF_HV1BR - Experimental evidence at protein level: Swiss-Prot protein existence level 1. Extracellular Nef protein targets CD4(+) T-lymphocytes for apoptosis by interacting with CXCR4 surface receptors (PubMed:14990729). From Human immunodeficiency virus type 1 group M subtype B (isolate BRU/LAI) (HIV-1).
>Addgene plasmid #89718 | pINDUCER20 MEF2C S222A | addgene full sequence | sequence record 178893 | Addgene NGS Result
TGGAAGGGCTAATTCACTCCCAAAGAAGACAAGATATCCTTGATCTGTGGATCTACCACACACAAGGCTA
CTTCCCTGATTAGCAGAACTACACACCAGGGCCAGGGGTCAGATATCCACTGACCTTTGGATGGTGCTAC
AAGCTAGTACCAGTTGAGCCAGATAAGGTAGAAGAGGCCAATAAAGGAGAGAACACCAGCTTGTTACACC
CTGTGAGCCTGCATGGGATGGATGACCCGGAGAGAGAAGTGTTAGAGTGGAGGTTTGACAGCCGCCTAGC
ATTTCATCACGTGGCCCGAGAGCTGCATCCGGAGTACTTCAAGAACTGCTGATATCGAGCTTGCTACAAG
GGACTTTCCGCTGGGGACTTTCCAGGGAGGCGTGGCCTGGGCGGGACTGGGGAGTGGCGAGCCCTCAGAT
CCTGCATATAAGCAGCTGCTTTTTGCCTGTACTGGGTCTCTCTGGTTAGACCAGATCTGAGCCTGGGAGC
TCTCTGGCTAACTAGGGAACCCACTGCTTAAGCCTCAATAAAGCTTGCCTTGAGTGCTTCAAGTAGTGTG
TGCCCGTCTGTTGTGTGACTCTGGTAACTAGAGATCCCTCAGACCCTTTTAGTCAGTGTGGAAAATCTCT
AGCAGTGGCGCCCGAACAGGGACTTGAAAGCGAAAGGGAAACCAGAGGAGCTCTCTCGACGCAGGACTCG
GCTTGCTGAAGCGCGCACGGCAAGAGGCGAGGGGCGGCGACTGGTGAGTACGCCAAAAATTTTGACTAGC
GGAGGCTAGAAGGAGAGAGATGGGTGCGAGAGCGTCAGTATTAAGCGGGGGAGAATTAGATCGCGATGGG
AAAAAATTCGGTTAAGGCCAGGGGGAAAGAAAAAATATAAATTAAAACATATAGTATGGGCAAGCAGGGA
GCTAGAACGATTCGCAGTTAATCCTGGCCTGTTAGAAACATCAGAAGGCTGTAGACAAATACTGGGACAG
CTACAACCATCCCTTCAGACAGGATCAGAAGAACTTAGATCATTATATAATACAGTAGCAACCCTCTATT
GTGTGCATCAAAGGATAGAGATAAAAGACACCAAGGAAGCTTTAGACAAGATAGAGGAAGAGCAAAACAA
AAGTAAGACCACCGCACAGCAAGCGGCCGGCCGCTGATCTTCAGACCTGGAGGAGGAGATATGAGGGACA
ATTGGAGAAGTGAATTATATAAATATAAAGTAGTAAAAATTGAACCATTAGGAGTAGCACCCACCAAGGC
AAAGAGAAGAGTGGTGCAGAGAGAAAAAAGAGCAGTGGGAATAGGAGCTTTGTTCCTTGGGTTCTTGGGA
GCAGCAGGAAGCACTATGGGCGCAGCGTCAATGACGCTGACGGTACAGGCCAGACAATTATTGTCTGGTA
TAGTGCAGCAGCAGAACAATTTGCTGAGGGCTATTGAGGCGCAACAGCATCTGTTGCAACTCACAGTCTG
GGGCATCAAGCAGCTCCAGGCAAGAATCCTGGCTGTGGAAAGATACCTAAAGGATCAACAGCTCCTGGGG
ATTTGGGGTTGCTCTGGAAAACTCATTTGCACCACTGCTGTGCCTTGGAATGCTAGTTGGAGTAATAAAT
CTCTGGAACAGATTTGGAATCACACGACCTGGATGGAGTGGGACAGAGAAATTAACAATTACACAAGCTT
AATACACTCCTTAATTGAAGAATCGCAAAACCAGCAAGAAAAGAATGAACAAGAATTATTGGAATTAGAT
AAATGGGCAAGTTTGTGGAATTGGTTTAACATAACAAATTGGCTGTGGTATATAAAATTATTCATAATGA
TAGTAGGAGGCTTGGTAGGTTTAAGAATAGTTTTTGCTGTACTTTCTATAGTGAATAGAGTTAGGCAGGG
ATATTCACCATTATCGTTTCAGACCCACCTCCCAACCCCGAGGGGACCCGACAGGCCCGAAGGAATAGAA
GAAGAAGGTGGAGAGAGAGACAGAGACAGATCCATTCGATTAGTGAACGGATCTCGACGGTATCGCCGAA
TTCACAAATGGCAGTATTCATCCACAATTTTAAAAGAAAAGGGGGGATTGGGGGGTACAGTGCAGGGGAA
AGAATAGTAGACATAATAGCAACAGACATACAAACTAAAGAATTACAAAAACAAATTACAAAAATTCAAA
ATTTTCGGGTTTATTACAGGGACAGCAGAGATCCAGTTTGGACTAGGATCCTTTACCACTCCCTATCAGT
GATAGAGAAAAGTGAAAGTCGAGTTTACCACTCCCTATCAGTGATAGAGAAAAGTGAAAGTCGAGTTTAC
CACTCCCTATCAGTGATAGAGAAAAGTGAAAGTCGAGTTTACCACTCCCTATCAGTGATAGAGAAAAGTG
AAAGTCGAGTTTACCACTCCCTATCAGTGATAGAGAAAAGTGAAAGTCGAGTTTACCACTCCCTATCAGT
GATAGAGAAAAGTGAAAGTCGAGTTTACCACTCCCTATCAGTGATAGAGAAAAGTGAAAGTCGAGCTCGG
TACCCGGGTCGAGGTAGGCGTGTACGGTGGGAGGCCTATATAAGCAGAGCTCGTTTAGTGAACCGTCAGA
TCGCCTGGAGACGCCATCCACGCTGTTTTGACCTCCATAGAAGACACCGGGACCGATCCAGCCTCCGCGG
CCCCGAACTAGTCCAGTGTGGTGGAATTCTGCAGATATCAACAAGTTTGTACAAAAAAGCAGGCTGAGCC
ACCATGGGGAGAAAAAAGATTCAGATTACGAGGATTATGGATGAACGTAACAGACAGGTGACATTTACAA
AGAGGAAATTTGGGTTGATGAAGAAGGCTTATGAGCTGAGCGTGCTGTGTGACTGTGAGATTGCGCTGAT
CATCTTCAACAGCACCAACAAGCTGTTCCAGTATGCCAGCACCGACATGGACAAAGTGCTTCTCAAGTAC
ACGGAGTACAACGAGCCGCATGAGAGCCGGACAAACTCAGACATCGTGGAGACGTTGAGAAAGAAGGGCC
TTAATGGCTGTGACAGCCCAGACCCCGATGCGGACGATTCCGTAGGTCACAGCCCTGAGTCTGAGGACAA
GTACAGGAAAATTAACGAAGATATTGATCTAATGATCAGCAGGCAAAGATTGTGTGCTGTTCCACCTCCC
AACTTCGAGATGCCAGTCTCCATCCCAGTGTCCAGCCACAACAGTTTGGTGTACAGCAACCCTGTCAGCT
CACTGGGAAACCCCAACCTATTGCCACTGGCTCACCCTTCTCTGCAGAGGAATAGTATGTCTCCTGGTGT
AACACATCGACCTCCAAGTGCAGGTAACACAGGTGGTCTGATGGGTGGAGACCTCACGTCTGGTGCAGGC
ACCAGTGCAGGGAACGGGTATGGCAATCCCCGAAACGCACCAGGTCTGCTGGTCTCACCTGGTAACTTGA
ACAAGAATATGCAAGCAAAATCTCCTCCCCCAATGAATTTAGGAATGAATAACCGTAAACCAGATCTCCG
AGTTCTTATTCCACCAGGCAGCAAGAATACGATGCCATCAGTGTCTGAGGATGTCGACCTGCTTTTGAAT
CAAAGGATAAATAACTCCCAGTCGGCTCAGTCATTGGCTACCCCAGTGGTTTCCGTAGCAACTCCTACTT
TACCAGGACAAGGAATGGGAGGATATCCATCAGCCATTTCAACAACATATGGTACCGAGTACTCTCTGAG
TAGTGCAGACCTGTCATCTCTGTCTGGGTTTAACACCGCCAGCGCTCTTCACCTTGGTTCAGTAACTGGC
TGGCAACAGCAACACCTACATAACATGCCACCATCTGCCCTCAGTCAGTTGGGAGCTTGCACTAGCACTC
ATTTATCTCAGAGTTCAAATCTCTCCCTGCCTTCTACTCAAAGCCTCAACATCAAGTCAGAACCTGTTTC
TCCTCCTAGAGACCGTACCACCACCCCTTCGAGATACCCACAACACACGCGCCACGAGGCGGGGAGATCT
CCTGTTGACAGCTTGAGCAGCTGTAGCAGTTCGTACGACGGGAGCGACCGAGAGGATCACCGGAACGAAT
TCCACTCCCCCATTGGACTCACCAGACCTTCGCCGGACGAAAGGGAAAGTCCCTCAGTCAAGCGCATGCG
ACTTTCTGAAGGATGGGCAACATAAGGATCCCCCGGGACCCAGCTTTCTTGTACAAAGTGGTTGATATCC
AGCACAGTGGCGGCCGCTCGAGTCTAGAGGGCCCGCGGTTCGAATACCCATACGACGTCCCAGACTACGC
TTAGTAATGATTAATTAAACTAGAAATTCTACCGGGTAGGGGAGGCGCTTTTCCCAAGGCAGTCTGGAGT
AACCCACCCAAGATCTGGCCTCCGCGCCGGGTTTTGGCGCCTCCCGCGGGCGCCCCCCTCCTCACGGCGA
GCGCTGCCACGTCAGACGAAGGGCGCAGCGAGCGTCCTGATCCTTCCGCCCGGACGCTCAGGACAGCGGC
CCGCTGCTCATAAGACTCGGCCTTAGAACCCCAGTATCAGCAGAAGGACATTTTAGGACGGGACTTGGGT
GACTCTAGGGCACTGGTTTTCTTTCCAGAGAGCGGAACAGGCGAGGAAAAGTAGTCCCTTCTCGGCGATT
CTGCGGAGGGATCTCCGTGGGGCGGTGAACGCCGATGATTATATAAGGACGCGCCGGGTGTGGCACAGCT
AGTTCCGTCGCAGCCGGGATTTGGGTCGCGGTTCTTGTTTGTGGATCGCTGTGATCGTCACTTGGTGAGT
AGCGGGCTGCTGGGCTGGCCGGGGCTTTCGTGGCCGCCGGGCCGCTCGGTGGGACGGAAGCGTGTGGAGA
GACCGCCAAGGGCTGTAGTCTGGGTCCGCGAGCAAGGTTGCCCTGAACTGGGGGTTGGGGGGAGCGCAGC
AAAATGGCGGCTGTTCCCGAGTCTTGAATGGAAGACGCTTGTGAGGCGGGCTGTGAGGTCGTTGAAACAA
GGTGGGGGGCATGGTGGGCGGCAAGAACCCAAGGTCTTGAGGCCTTCGCTAATGCGGGAAAGCTCTTATT
CGGGTGAGATGGGCTGGGGCACCATCTGGGGACCCTGACGTGAAGTTTGTCACTGACTGGAGAACTCGGT
TTGTCGTCTGTTGCGGGGGCGGCAGTTATGGCGGTGCCGTTGGGCAGTGCACCCGTACCTTTGGGAGCGC
GCGCCCTCGTCGTGTCGTGACGTCACCCGTTCTGTTGGCTTATAATGCAGGGTGGGGCCACCTGCCGGTA
GGTGTGCGGTAGGCTTTTCTCCGTCGCAGGACGCAGGGTTCGGGCCTAGGGTAGGCTCTCCTGAATCGAC
AGGCGCCGGACCTCTGGTGAGGGGAGGGATAAGTGAGGCGTCAGTTTCTTTGGTCGGTTTTATGTACCTA
TCTTCTTAAGTAGCTGAAGCTCCGGTTTTGAACTATGCGCTCGGGGTTGGCGAGTGTGTTTTGTGAAGTT
TTTTAGGCACCTTTTGAAATGTAATCATTTGGGTCAATATGTAATTTTCAGTGTTAGACTAGTAAATTGT
CCGCTAAATTCTGGCCGTTTTTGGCTTTTTTGTTAGACGAAGCTTGGTACCGAGCTCGGATCTCCACCCC
GTACCGGTCCTGCAGTCGAATTCACCATGTCTAGACTGGACAAGAGCAAAGTCATAAACGGAGCTCTGGA
ATTACTCAATGGTGTCGGTATCGAAGGCCTGACGACAAGGAAACTCGCTCAAAAGCTGGGAGTTGAGCAG
CCTACCCTGTACTGGCACGTGAAGAACAAGCGGGCCCTGCTCGATGCCCTGCCAATCGAGATGCTGGACA
GGCATCATACCCACTTCTGCCCCCTGGAAGGCGAGTCATGGCAAGACTTTCTGCGGAACAACGCCAAGTC
ATACCGCTGTGCTCTCCTCTCACATCGCGACGGGGCTAAAGTGCATCTCGGCACCCGCCCAACAGAGAAA
CAGTACGAAACCCTGGAAAATCAGCTCGCGTTCCTGTGTCAGCAAGGCTTCTCCCTGGAGAACGCACTGT
ACGCTCTGTCCGCCGTGGGCCACTTTACACTGGGCTGCGTATTGGAGGAACAGGAGCATCAAGTAGCAAA
AGAGGAAAGAGAGACACCTACCACCGATTCTATGCCCCCACTTCTGAGACAAGCAATTGAGCTGTTCGAC
CGGCAGGGAGCCGAACCTGCCTTCCTTTTCGGCCTGGAACTAATCATATGTGGCCTGGAGAAACAGCTAA
AGTGCGAAAGCGGCGGGCCGACCGACGCCCTTGACGATTTTGACTTAGACATGCTCCCAGCCGATGCCCT
TGACGACTTTGACCTTGATATGCTGCCTGCTGACGCTCTTGACGATTTTGACCTTGACATGCTCCCCGGG
TAACTAAGTAAGGATCCGCGGCCGCACTAGAGGAATTCCGCCCCTCTCCCTCCCCCCCCCCTAACGTTAC
TGGCCGAAGCCGCTTGGAATAAGGCCGGTGTGCGTTTGTCTATATGTTATTTTCCACCATATTGCCGTCT
TTTGGCAATGTGAGGGCCCGGAAACCTGGCCCTGTCTTCTTGACGAGCATTCCTAGGGGTCTTTCCCCTC
TCGCCAAAGGAATGCAAGGTCTGTTGAATGTCGTGAAGGAAGCAGTTCCTCTGGAAGCTTCTTGAAGACA
AACAACGTCTGTAGCGACCCTTTGCAGGCAGCGGAACCCCCCACCTGGCGACAGGTGCCTCTGCGGCCAA
AAGCCACGTGTATAAGATACACCTGCAAAGGCGGCACAACCCCAGTGCCACGTTGTGAGTTGGATAGTTG
TGGAAAGAGTCAAATGGCTCTCCTCAAGCGTATTCAACAAGGGGCTGAAGGATGCCCAGAAGGTACCCCA
TTGTATGGGATCTGATCTGGGGCCTCGGTGCACATGCTTTACATGTGTTTAGTCGAGGTTAAAAAAACGT
CTAGGCCCCCCGAACCACGGGGACGTGGTTTTCCTTTGAAAAACACGATGATAAGCTTACCGGTCCACCA
TGATTGAACAAGATGGATTGCACGCAGGTTCTCCGGCCGCTTGGGTGGAGAGGCTATTCGGCTATGACTG
GGCACAACAGACAATCGGCTGCTCTGATGCCGCCGTGTTCCGGCTGTCAGCGCAGGGGCGCCCGGTTCTT
TTTGTCAAGACCGACCTGTCCGGTGCCCTGAATGAACTGCAAGACGAGGCAGCGCGGCTATCGTGGCTGG
CCACGACGGGCGTTCCTTGCGCAGCTGTGCTCGACGTTGTCACTGAAGCGGGAAGGGACTGGCTGCTATT
GGGCGAAGTGCCGGGGCAGGATCTCCTGTCATCTCACCTTGCTCCTGCCGAGAAAGTATCCATCATGGCT
GATGCAATGCGGCGGCTGCATACGCTTGATCCGGCTACCTGCCCATTCGACCACCAAGCGAAACATCGCA
TCGAGCGAGCACGTACTCGGATGGAAGCCGGTCTTGTCGATCAGGATGATCTGGACGAAGAGCATCAGGG
GCTCGCGCCAGCCGAACTGTTCGCCAGGCTCAAGGCGAGCATGCCCGACGGCGAGGATCTCGTCGTGACC
CATGGCGATGCCTGCTTGCCGAATATCATGGTGGAAAATGGCCGCTTTTCTGGATTCATCGACTGTGGCC
GGCTGGGTGTGGCGGACCGCTATCAGGACATAGCGTTGGCTACCCGTGATATTGCTGAAGAGCTTGGCGG
CGAATGGGCTGACCGCTTCCTCGTGCTTTACGGTATCGCCGCTCCCGATTCGCAGCGCATCGCCTTCTAT
CGCCTTCTTGACGAGTTCTTCTGATGTACAAGTAAAGCGGCCGCGACTCTAGATCATAATCAGCCATACC
ACATTTGTAGAGGTTTTACTTGCTTTAAAAAACCTCCCACACCTCCCCCTGAACCTGAAACATAAAATGA
ATGCAATTGTTGTTGTTTAGTCCCTCCCAATTCGATATCAAGCTTATCGCGATAGATCCTAATCAACCTC
TGGATTACAAAATTTGTGAAAGATTGACTGGTATTCTTAACTATGTTGCTCCTTTTACGCTATGTGGATA
CGCTGCTTTAATGCCTTTGTATCATGCTATTGCTTCCCGTATGGCTTTCATTTTCTCCTCCTTGTATAAA
TCCTGGTTGCTGTCTCTTTATGAGGAGTTGTGGCCCGTTGTCAGGCAACGTGGCGTGGTGTGCACTGTGT
TTGCTGACGCAACCCCCACTGGTTGGGGCATTGCCACCACCTGTCAGCTCCTTTCCGGGACTTTCGCTTT
CCCCCTCCCTATTGCCACGGCGGAACTCATCGCCGCCTGCCTTGCCCGCTGCTGGACAGGGGCTCGGCTG
TTGGGCACTGACAATTCCGTGGTGTTGTCGGGGAAATCATCGTCCTTTCCTTGGCTGCTCGCCTGTGTTG
CCACCTGGATTCTGCGCGGGACGTCCTTCTGCTACGTCCCTTCGGCCCTCAATCCAGCGGACCTTCCTTC
CCGCGGCCTGCTGCCGGCTCTGCGGCCTCTTCCGCGTCTTCGCCTTCGCCCTCAGACGAGTCGGATCTCC
CTTTGGGCCGCCTCCCCGCCTGAGATCCTTTAAGACCAATGACTTACAAGGCAGCTGTAGATCTTAGCCA
CTTTTTAAAAGAAAAGGGGGGACTGGAAGGGCTAATTCACTCCCAACGAAGACAAGATCTGCTTTTTGCT
TGTACTGGGTCTCTCTGGTTAGACCAGATCTGAGCCTGGGAGCTCTCTGGCTAACTAGGGAACCCACTGC
TTAAGCCTCAATAAAGCTTGCCTTGAGTGCTTCAAGTAGTGTGTGCCCGTCTGTTGTGTGACTCTGGTAA
CTAGAGATCCCTCAGACCCTTTTAGTCAGTGTGGAAAATCTCTAGCAGTAGTAGTTCATGTCATCTTATT
ATTCAGTATTTATAACTTGCAAAGAAATGAATATCAGAGAGTGAGAGGCCCGGGTTAATTAAGGAAAGGG
CTAGATCATTCTTGAAGACGAAAGGGCCTCGTGATACGCCTATTTTTATAGGTTAATGTCATGATAATAA
TGGTTTCTTAGACGTCAGGTGGCACTTTTCGGGGAAATGTGCGCGGAACCCCTATTTGTTTATTTTTCTA
AATACATTCAAATATGTATCCGCTCATGAGACAATAACCCTGATAAATGCTTCAATAATATTGAAAAAGG
AAGAGTATGAGTATTCAACATTTCCGTGTCGCCCTTATTCCCTTTTTTGCGGCATTTTGCCTTCCTGTTT
TTGCTCACCCAGAAACGCTGGTGAAAGTAAAAGATGCTGAAGATCAGTTGGGTGCACGAGTGGGTTACAT
CGAACTGGATCTCAACAGCGGTAAGATCCTTGAGAGTTTTCGCCCCGAAGAACGTTTTCCAATGATGAGC
ACTTTTAAAGTTCTGCTATGTGGCGCGGTATTATCCCGTGTTGACGCCGGGCAAGAGCAACTCGGTCGCC
GCATACACTATTCTCAGAATGACTTGGTTGAGTACTCACCAGTCACAGAAAAGCATCTTACGGATGGCAT
GACAGTAAGAGAATTATGCAGTGCTGCCATAACCATGAGTGATAACACTGCGGCCAACTTACTTCTGACA
ACGATCGGAGGACCGAAGGAGCTAACCGCTTTTTTGCACAACATGGGGGATCATGTAACTCGCCTTGATC
GTTGGGAACCGGAGCTGAATGAAGCCATACCAAACGACGAGCGTGACACCACGATGCCTGTAGCAATGGC
AACAACGTTGCGCAAACTATTAACTGGCGAACTACTTACTCTAGCTTCCCGGCAACAATTAATAGACTGG
ATGGAGGCGGATAAAGTTGCAGGACCACTTCTGCGCTCGGCCCTTCCGGCTGGCTGGTTTATTGCTGATA
AATCTGGAGCCGGTGAGCGTGGGTCTCGCGGTATCATTGCAGCACTGGGGCCAGATGGTAAGCCCTCCCG
TATCGTAGTTATCTACACGACGGGGAGTCAGGCAACTATGGATGAACGAAATAGACAGATCGCTGAGATA
GGTGCCTCACTGATTAAGCATTGGTAACTGTCAGACCAAGTTTACTCATATATACTTTAGATTGATTTAA
AACTTCATTTTTAATTTAAAAGGATCTAGGTGAAGATCCTTTTTGATAATCTCATGACCAAAATCCCTTA
ACGTGAGTTTTCGTTCCACTGAGCGTCAGACCCCGTAGAAAAGATCAAAGGATCTTCTTGAGATCCTTTT
TTTCTGCGCGTAATCTGCTGCTTGCAAACAAAAAAACCACCGCTACCAGCGGTGGTTTGTTTGCCGGATC
AAGAGCTACCAACTCTTTTTCCGAAGGTAACTGGCTTCAGCAGAGCGCAGATACCAAATACTGTTCTTCT
AGTGTAGCCGTAGTTAGGCCACCACTTCAAGAACTCTGTAGCACCGCCTACATACCTCGCTCTGCTAATC
CTGTTACCAGTGGCTGCTGCCAGTGGCGATAAGTCGTGTCTTACCGGGTTGGACTCAAGACGATAGTTAC
CGGATAAGGCGCAGCGGTCGGGCTGAACGGGGGGTTCGTGCACACAGCCCAGCTTGGAGCGAACGACCTA
CACCGAACTGAGATACCTACAGCGTGAGCTATGAGAAAGCGCCACGCTTCCCGAAGGGAGAAAGGCGGAC
AGGTATCCGGTAAGCGGCAGGGTCGGAACAGGAGAGCGCACGAGGGAGCTTCCAGGGGGAAACGCCTGGT
ATCTTTATAGTCCTGTCGGGTTTCGCCACCTCTGACTTGAGCGTCGATTTTTGTGATGCTCGTCAGGGGG
GCGGAGCCTATGGAAAAACGCCAGCAACGCGGCCTTTTTACGGTTCCTGGCCTTTTGCTGGCCTTTTGCT
CACATGTTCTTTCCTGCGTTATCCCCTGATTCTGTGGATAACCGTATTACCGCCTTTGAGTGAGCTGATA
CCGCTCGCCGCAGCCGAACGACCGAGCGCAGCGAGTCAGTGAGCGAGGAAGCGGAAGAGCGCCCAATACG
CAAACCGCCTCTCCCCGCGCGTTGGCCGATTCATTAATGCAGCAAGCTCATGGCTGACTAATTTTTTTTA
TTTATGCAGAGGCCGAGGCCGCCTCGGCCTCTGAGCTATTCCAGAAGTAGTGAGGAGGCTTTTTTGGAGG
CCTAGGCTTTTGCAAAAAGCTCCCCGTGGCACGACAGGTTTCCCGACTGGAAAGCGGGCAGTGAGCGCAA
CGCAATTAATGTGAGTTAGCTCACTCATTAGGCACCCCAGGCTTTACACTTTATGCTTCCGGCTCGTATG
TTGTGTGGAATTGTGAGCGGATAACAATTTCACACAGGAAACAGCTATGACATGATTACGAATTTCACAA
ATAAAGCATTTTTTTCACTGCATTCTAGTTGTGGTTTGTCCAAACTCATCAATGTATCTTATCATGTCTG
GATCAACTGGATAACTCAAGCTAACCAAAATCATCCCAAACTTCCCACCCCATACCCTATTACCACTGCC
AATTACCTGTGGTTTCATTTACTCTAAACCTGTGATTCCTCTGAATTATTTTCATTTTAAAGAAATTGTA
TTTGTTAAATATGTACTACAAACTTAGTAGT
